>Addgene plasmid #199116 | Derp2.pJL1 | addgene full sequence | sequence record 390794 | Addgene NGS Result
GAAACGGTTTACCACGATGAATAATACACGGTTCGCTACCATGACAACCCGGAACCAGAACTTTTTTGAT
TTCGTGGTTGGCGCAATCTTTAACATCCACCTGATCGATTTTTTTCTCCATATGTATATCTCCTTCTTAA
AGTTAAACAAAATTATTTCTAGAGGGAAACCGTTGTGGTCTCCCTATAGTGAGTCGTATTAATTTCGCGG
GATCGCGTTGCTGGCGTTTTTCCATAGGCTCCGCCCCCCTGACGAGCATCACAAAAATCGACGCTCAAGT
CAGAGGTGGCGAAACCCGACAGGACTATAAAGATACCAGGCGTTTCCCCCTGGAAGCTCCCTCGTGCGCT
CTCCTGTTCCGACCCTGCCGCTTACCGGATACCTGTCCGCCTTTCTCCCTTCGGGAAGCGTGGCGCTTTC
TCATAGCTCACGCTGTAGGTATCTCAGTTCGGTGTAGGTCGTTCGCTCCAAGCTGGGCTGTGTGCACGAA
CCCCCCGTTCAGCCCGACCGCTGCGCCTTATCCGGTAACTATCGTCTTGAGTCCAACCCGGTAAGACACG
ACTTATCGCCACTGGCAGCAGCCACTGGTAACAGGATTAGCAGAGCGAGGTATGTAGGCGGTGCTACAGA
GTTCTTGAAGTGGTGGCCTAACTACGGCTACACTAGAAGAACAGTATTTGGTATCTGCGCTCTGCTGAAG
CCAGTTACCTTCGGAAAAAGAGTTGGTAGCTCTTGATCCGGCAAACAAACCACCGCTGGTAGCGGTGGTT
TTTTTGTTTGCAAGCAGCAGATTACGCGCAGAAAAAAAGGATCTCAAGAAGATCCTTTGATCTCACGTTG
TGTCTCAAAATCTCTGATGTTACATTGCACAAGATAAAAATATATCATCATGAACAATAAAACTGTCTGC
TTACATAAACAGTAATACAAGGGGTGTTATGAGCCATATTCAACGGGAAACGTCTTGCTCGAAGCCGCGA
TTAAATTCCAACATGGATGCTGATTTATATGGGTATAAATGGGCTCGCGATAATGTCGGGCAATCAGGTG
CGACAATCTATCGATTGTATGGGAAGCCCGATGCGCCAGAGTTGTTTCTGAAACATGGCAAAGGTAGCGT
TGCCAATGATGTTACAGATGAGATGGTCAGACTAAACTGGCTGACGGAATTTATGCCTCTTCCGACCATC
AAGCATTTTATCCGTACTCCTGATGATGCATGGTTACTCACCACTGCGATCCCCGGGAAAACAGCATTCC
AGGTATTAGAAGAATATCCTGATTCAGGTGAAAATATTGTTGATGCGCTGGCAGTGTTCCTGCGCCGGTT
GCATTCGATTCCTGTTTGTAATTGTCCTTTTAACAGCGATCGCGTATTTCGTCTCGCTCAGGCGCAATCA
CGAATGAATAACGGTTTGGTTGATGCGAGTGATTTTGATGACGAGCGTAATGGCTGGCCTGTTGAACAAG
TCTGGAAAGAAATGCATAAGCTTTTGCCATTCTCACCGGATTCAGTCGTCACTCATGGTGATTTCTCACT
TGATAACCTTATTTTTGACGAGGGGAAATTAATAGGTTGTATTGATGTTGGACGAGTCGGAATCGCAGAC
CGATACCAGGATCTTGCCATCCTATGGAACTGCCTCGGTGAGTTTTCTCCTTCATTACAGAAACGGCTTT
TTCAAAAATATGGTATTGATAATCCTGATATGAATAAATTGCAGTTTCATTTGATGCTCGATGAGTTTTT
CTAATCAGAATTGGCTTTCAGCAAAAAACCCCTCAAGACCCGTTTAGAGGCCCCAAGGGGTTATGCTAGT
TATTGCTCAGCGGTGGCAGCAGCCAACTCAGCTTCCTTTCGGGCTTTGTTAGCAGCCGGTCGACTTAATG
GTGATGATGGTGATGACCACCGGCACGGGTTGTCCAATTACCACCTGTGGTTGCACGACCGGATCCATCA
CGAATTTTTGCATGGGTTGCAATGGCACATGCCAGAACACCATCATCACCCATCACTTTAACGGTCACAA
CAACATTTTCGCTTTTCGGTGCAATTTTCGGCACGTTCCAGGTATATTTGATATCATACTGCTGACCTTT
AACCAGCGGACATTTCATATAGTGGCATGCATTCGGATCAATACCCGGAACATCAACTTCCAGACCATCA
ATGCTGGCTTTGATTTCAATCTTGGCGGTTTTGGTATTCTGATTTGCTTCAAAAACTGCTTCCAGCT
Features (pLannotate 1.2.2; 7 found; start..end, strand, type, name):
    129..151     -  RBS            RBS: efficient ribosome binding site from bacteriophage T7 gene 10 (Olins and Rangwala, 1989)
    183..201     -  promoter       T7 promoter: promoter for bacteriophage T7 RNA polymerase
    229..817     -  rep_origin     ori: high-copy-number ColE1/pMB1/pBR322/pUC origin of replication
    939..1754    +  CDS            KanR: aminoglycoside phosphotransferase; aph(3')-Ia; confers resistance to kanamycin in bacteria or G418 (Geneticin®) in eukaryotes
   1772..1819    -  terminator     T7 terminator: transcription terminator for bacteriophage T7 RNA polymerase
   1827..1876    -  CDS            SET1 (fragment): solubility-enhancement tag derived from T7 phage gene 10B
   1957..106     -  CDS            DERP2 (fragment) (across the origin): ALL2_DERPT - Experimental evidence at protein level: Swiss-Prot protein existence level 1. From Dermatophagoides pteronyssinus (European house dust mite).
