[The description below was written by a language model from this plasmid's Addgene catalogue record and pLannotate feature annotations shown in this document.]
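Description:
Derp2.pJL1 is a small (about 2.2 kb) bacterial expression plasmid built on the minimal pJL1 backbone, a vector designed mainly as a template for cell-free (in vitro) transcription–translation reactions. It is propagated in E. coli through a high-copy ColE1/pUC-type origin of replication and selected with kanamycin via an aminoglycoside phosphotransferase (KanR) gene. Apart from these two maintenance elements, the plasmid consists almost entirely of a compact T7 expression cassette.

The cassette, which lies on the reverse strand and spans the numbering origin of the sequence record, comprises a T7 promoter, the efficient ribosome binding site from phage T7 gene 10, the coding insert, and a T7 terminator, so expression depends on T7 RNA polymerase. The insert (about 470 bp, cloned between NdeI and SalI sites that remain intact) encodes Der p 2, a major allergen of the house dust mite Dermatophagoides pteronyssinus. At its C terminus it carries a "GlycTag", a synthetic acceptor sequon (GGNWTT) that provides a defined site for N-linked glycosylation, followed by a His-tag for purification or detection. The automated annotation does not call these tags. It does flag a short fragment resembling a T7 gene 10B-derived solubility tag between the allergen coding region and the terminator, but the catalogue entry lists no such tag, so this is probably a partial sequence match rather than a designed element.

According to the record, the construct is used for in vitro expression of glycosylatable Der p 2. The associated work describes a cell-free bacterial glycosylation platform for producing clickable azido-sialoglycoproteins, in which this allergen serves as a target protein.
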