Addgene plasmid #199116: Derp2.pJL1
Purpose: In vitro expression of Der p 2, a major common allergen from Dermatophagoides pteronyssinus (dust mite), with synthetic site for glycosylation encoded (GGNWTT)
Depositing lab: Michael Jewett. Depositing organization: Northwestern University. Publication: GlycoCAP: A Cell-Free, Bacterial Glycosylation Platform for Building Clickable Azido-Sialoglycoproteins. Thames AH, Moons SJ, Wong DA, Boltje TJ, Bochner BS, Jewett MC. ACS Synth Biol. 2023 Apr 11. doi: 10.1021/acssynbio.3c00017. PubMed 37040463.
Backbone
  Vector backbone: pJL1
  Backbone size w/o insert (bp): 1763
  Total vector size (bp): 2237
  Vector type: Bacterial Expression
Growth in bacteria
  Bacterial resistance: Kanamycin, 50 μg/mL
  Growth temperature: 37°C
  Growth strain: DH5alpha
  Copy number: High Copy
Gene/Insert
  Gene/Insert name: Der p 2 dust mite allergen
  Species: Dermatophagoides pteronyssinus
  Insert size (bp): 474
  Promoter: T7
  Tag / fusion protein: Glyctag, His-tag (C terminal on insert)
  Cloning method: Restriction Enzyme; 5′ cloning site NdeI (not destroyed); 3′ cloning site SalI (not destroyed)
  Sequencing primers: 5′ TAATACGACTCACTATAGGG; 3′ TAGTTATTGCTCAGCGGTGG
Terms and licenses: Academic/Nonprofit Terms; Industry Terms: Not Available to Industry
How to cite: Derp2.pJL1 was a gift from Michael Jewett (Addgene plasmid # 199116 ; http://n2t.net/addgene:199116 ; RRID:Addgene_199116)
